>Addgene plasmid #125778 | pLKO.1-puro-shRFP | addgene full sequence | sequence record 245958 | Addgene NGS Result
GTGGCGCCCGAACAGGGACTTGAAAGCGAAAGGGAAACCAGAGGAGCTCTCTCGACGCAGGACTCGGCTT
GCTGAAGCGCGCACGGCAAGAGGCGAGGGGCGGCGACTGGTGAGTACGCCAAAAATTTTGACTAGCGGAG
GCTAGAAGGAGAGAGATGGGTGCGAGAGCGTCAGTATTAAGCGGGGGAGAATTAGATCGCGATGGGAAAA
AATTCGGTTAAGGCCAGGGGGAAAGAAAAAATATAAATTAAAACATATAGTATGGGCAAGCAGGGAGCTA
GAACGATTCGCAGTTAATCCTGGCCTGTTAGAAACATCAGAAGGCTGTAGACAAATACTGGGACAGCTAC
AACCATCCCTTCAGACAGGATCAGAAGAACTTAGATCATTATATAATACAGTAGCAACCCTCTATTGTGT
GCATCAAAGGATAGAGATAAAAGACACCAAGGAAGCTTTAGACAAGATAGAGGAAGAGCAAAACAAAAGT
AAGACCACCGCACAGCAAGCGGCCGCTGATCTTCAGACCTGGAGGAGGAGATATGAGGGACAATTGGAGA
AGTGAATTATATAAATATAAAGTAGTAAAAATTGAACCATTAGGAGTAGCACCCACCAAGGCAAAGAGAA
GAGTGGTGCAGAGAGAAAAAAGAGCAGTGGGAATAGGAGCTTTGTTCCTTGGGTTCTTGGGAGCAGCAGG
AAGCACTATGGGCGCAGCGTCAATGACGCTGACGGTACAGGCCAGACAATTATTGTCTGGTATAGTGCAG
CAGCAGAACAATTTGCTGAGGGCTATTGAGGCGCAACAGCATCTGTTGCAACTCACAGTCTGGGGCATCA
AGCAGCTCCAGGCAAGAATCCTGGCTGTGGAAAGATACCTAAAGGATCAACAGCTCCTGGGGATTTGGGG
TTGCTCTGGAAAACTCATTTGCACCACTGCTGTGCCTTGGAATGCTAGTTGGAGTAATAAATCTCTGGAA
CAGATTTGGAATCACACGACCTGGATGGAGTGGGACAGAGAAATTAACAATTACACAAGCTTAATACACT
CCTTAATTGAAGAATCGCAAAACCAGCAAGAAAAGAATGAACAAGAATTATTGGAATTAGATAAATGGGC
AAGTTTGTGGAATTGGTTTAACATAACAAATTGGCTGTGGTATATAAAATTATTCATAATGATAGTAGGA
GGCTTGGTAGGTTTAAGAATAGTTTTTGCTGTACTTTCTATAGTGAATAGAGTTAGGCAGGGATATTCAC
CATTATCGTTTCAGACCCACCTCCCAACCCCGAGGGGACCCGACAGGCCCGAAGGAATAGAAGAAGAAGG
TGGAGAGAGAGACAGAGACAGATCCATTCGATTAGTGAACGGATCTCGACGGTATCGATCACGAGACTAG
CCTCGAGCGGCCGCCCCCTTCACCGAGGGCCTATTTCCCATGATTCCTTCATATTTGCATATACGATACA
AGGCTGTTAGAGAGATAATTGGAATTAATTTGACTGTAAACACAAAGATATTAGTACAAAATACGTGACG
TAGAAAGTAATAATTTCTTGGGTAGTTTGCAGTTTTAAAATTATGTTTTAAAATGGACTATCATATGCTT
ACCGTAACTTGAAAGTATTTCGATTTCTTGGCTTTATATATCTTGTGGAAAGGACGAAACACCGGCTCAG
TTCCAGTACGGCTCCACTCGAGTGGAGCCGTACTGGAACTGAGTTTTTGAATTCTCGACCTCGAGACAAA
TGGCAGTATTCATCCACAATTTTAAAAGAAAAGGGGGGATTGGGGGGTACAGTGCAGGGGAAAGAATAGT
AGACATAATAGCAACAGACATACAAACTAAAGAATTACAAAAACAAATTACAAAAATTCAAAATTTTCGG
GTTTATTACAGGGACAGCAGAGATCCACTTTGGCCGCGGCTCGAGGGGGTTGGGGTTGCGCCTTTTCCAA
GGCAGCCCTGGGTTTGCGCAGGGACGCGGCTGCTCTGGGCGTGGTTCCGGGAAACGCAGCGGCGCCGACC
CTGGGTCTCGCACATTCTTCACGTCCGTTCGCAGCGTCACCCGGATCTTCGCCGCTACCCTTGTGGGCCC
CCCGGCGACGCTTCCTGCTCCGCCCCTAAGTCGGGAAGGTTCCTTGCGGTTCGCGGCGTGCCGGACGTGA
CAAACGGAAGCCGCACGTCTCACTAGTACCCTCGCAGACGGACAGCGCCAGGGAGCAATGGCAGCGCGCC
GACCGCGATGGGCTGTGGCCAATAGCGGCTGCTCAGCAGGGCGCGCCGAGAGCAGCGGCCGGGAAGGGGC
GGTGCGGGAGGCGGGGTGTGGGGCGGTAGTGTGGGCCCTGTTCCTGCCCGCGCGGTGTTCCGCATTCTGC
AAGCCTCCGGAGCGCACGTCGGCAGTCGGCTCCCTCGTTGACCGAATCACCGACCTCTCTCCCCAGGGGG
ATCCACCGGAGCTTACCATGACCGAGTACAAGCCCACGGTGCGCCTCGCCACCCGCGACGACGTCCCCAG
GGCCGTACGCACCCTCGCCGCCGCGTTCGCCGACTACCCCGCCACGCGCCACACCGTCGATCCGGACCGC
CACATCGAGCGGGTCACCGAGCTGCAAGAACTCTTCCTCACGCGCGTCGGGCTCGACATCGGCAAGGTGT
GGGTCGCGGACGACGGCGCCGCGGTGGCGGTCTGGACCACGCCGGAGAGCGTCGAAGCGGGGGCGGTGTT
CGCCGAGATCGGCCCGCGCATGGCCGAGTTGAGCGGTTCCCGGCTGGCCGCGCAGCAACAGATGGAAGGC
CTCCTGGCGCCGCACCGGCCCAAGGAGCCCGCGTGGTTCCTGGCCACCGTCGGCGTCTCGCCCGACCACC
AGGGCAAGGGTCTGGGCAGCGCCGTCGTGCTCCCCGGAGTGGAGGCGGCCGAGCGCGCCGGGGTGCCCGC
CTTCCTGGAGACCTCCGCGCCCCGCAACCTCCCCTTCTACGAGCGGCTCGGCTTCACCGTCACCGCCGAC
GTCGAGGTGCCCGAAGGACCGCGCACCTGGTGCATGACCCGCAAGCCCGGTGCCTGACGCCCGCCCCACG
ACCCGCAGCGCCCGACCGAAAGGAGCGCACGACCCCATGCATCGGTACCTTTAAGACCAATGACTTACAA
GGCAGCTGTAGATCTTAGCCACTTTTTAAAAGAAAAGGGGGGACTGGAAGGGCTAATTCACTCCCAACGA
AGACAAGATCTGCTTTTTGCTTGTACTGGGTCTCTCTGGTTAGACCAGATCTGAGCCTGGGAGCTCTCTG
GCTAACTAGGGAACCCACTGCTTAAGCCTCAATAAAGCTTGCCTTGAGTGCTTCAAGTAGTGTGTGCCCG
TCTGTTGTGTGACTCTGGTAACTAGAGATCCCTCAGACCCTTTTAGTCAGTGTGGAAAATCTCTAGCAGT
AGTAGTTCATGTCATCTTATTATTCAGTATTTATAACTTGCAAAGAAATGAATATCAGAGAGTGAGAGGA
ACTTGTTTATTGCAGCTTATAATGGTTACAAATAAAGCAATAGCATCACAAATTTCACAAATAAAGCATT
TTTTTCACTGCATTCTAGTTGTGGTTTGTCCAAACTCATCAATGTATCTTATCATGTCTGGCTCTAGCTA
TCCCGCCCCTAACTCCGCCCATCCCGCCCCTAACTCCGCCCAGTTCCGCCCATTCTCCGCCCCATGGCTG
ACTAATTTTTTTTATTTATGCAGAGGCCGAGGCCGCCTCGGCCTCTGAGCTATTCCAGAAGTAGTGAGGA
GGCTTTTTTGGAGGCCTAGGGACGTACCCAATTCGCCCTATAGTGAGTCGTATTACGCGCGCTCACTGGC
CGTCGTTTTACAACGTCGTGACTGGGAAAACCCTGGCGTTACCCAACTTAATCGCCTTGCAGCACATCCC
CCTTTCGCCAGCTGGCGTAATAGCGAAGAGGCCCGCACCGATCGCCCTTCCCAACAGTTGCGCAGCCTGA
ATGGCGAATGGG
[124 nt withheld, positions 4003-4126]
C
[91 nt withheld, positions 4128-4218]
A
[49 nt withheld, positions 4220-4268]
CCTTTGACGTTGGAGTCCACGTTCTTT
[37 nt withheld, positions 4296-4332]
ACCCTATCTCGGTCTATTCTTTTGATTTATAAGGGATTTTGCCGATTTCGGCCTATTGGTTAAAAAATGA
GCTGATTTAACAAAAATTTAACGCGAATTTTAACAAAATATTAACGCTTACAATTTAGGTGGCACTTTTC
GGGGAAATGTGCGCGGAACCCCTATTTGTTTATTTTTCTAAATACATTCAAATATGTATCCGCTCATGAG
ACAATAACCCTGATAAATGCTTCAATAATATTGAAAAAGGAAGAGTATGAGTATTCAACATTTCCGTGTC
GCCCTTATTCCCTTTTTTGCGGCATTTTGCCTTCCTGTTTTTGCTCACCCAGAAACGCTGGTGAAAGTAA
AAGATGCTGAAGATCAGTTGGGTGCACGAGTGGGTTACATCGAACTGGATCTCAACAGCGGTAAGATCCT
TGAGAGTTTTCGCCCCGAAGAACGTTTTCCAATGATGAGCACTTTTAAAGTTCTGCTATGTGGCGCGGTA
TTATCCCGTATTGACGCCGGGCAAGAGCAACTCGGTCGCCGCATACACTATTCTCAGAATGACTTGGTTG
AGTACTCACCAGTCACAGAAAAGCATCTTACGGATGGCATGACAGTAAGAGAATTATGCAGTGCTGCCAT
AACCATGAGTGATAACACTGCGGCCAACTTACTTCTGACAACGATCGGAGGACCGAAGGAGCTAACCGCT
TTTTTGCACAACATGGGGGATCATGTAACTCGCCTTGATCGTTGGGAACCGGAGCTGAATGAAGCCATAC
CAAACGACGAGCGTGACACCACGATGCCTGTAGCAATGGCAACAACGTTGCGCAAACTATTAACTGGCGA
ACTACTTACTCTAGCTTCCCGGCAACAATTAATAGACTGGATGGAGGCGGATAAAGTTGCAGGACCACTT
CTGCGCTCGGCCCTTCCGGCTGGCTGGTTTATTGCTGATAAATCTGGAGCCGGTGAGCGTGGGTCTCGCG
GTATCATTGCAGCACTGGGGCCAGATGGTAAGCCCTCCCGTATCGTAGTTATCTACACGACGGGGAGTCA
GGCAACTATGGATGAACGAAATAGACAGATCGCTGAGATAGGTGCCTCACTGATTAAGCATTGGTAACTG
TCAGACCAAGTTTACTCATATATACTTTAGATTGATTTAAAACTTCATTTTTAATTTAAAAGGATCTAGG
TGAAGATCCTTTTTGATAATCTCATGACCAAAATCCCTTAACGTGAGTTTTCGTTCCACTGAGCGTCAGA
CCCCGTAGAAAAGATCAAAGGATCTTCTTGAGATCCTTTTTTTCTGCGCGTAATCTGCTGCTTGCAAACA
AAAAAACCACCGCTACCAGCGGTGGTTTGTTTGCCGGATCAAGAGCTACCAACTCTTTTTCCGAAGGTAA
CTGGCTTCAGCAGAGCGCAGATACCAAATACTGTTCTTCTAGTGTAGCCGTAGTTAGGCCACCACTTCAA
GAACTCTGTAGCACCGCCTACATACCTCGCTCTGCTAATCCTGTTACCAGTGGCTGCTGCCAGTGGCGAT
AAGTCGTGTCTTACCGGGTTGGACTCAAGACGATAGTTACCGGATAAGGCGCAGCGGTCGGGCTGAACGG
GGGGTTCGTGCACACAGCCCAGCTTGGAGCGAACGACCTACACCGAACTGAGATACCTACAGCGTGAGCT
ATGAGAAAGCGCCACGCTTCCCGAAGGGAGAAAGGCGGACAGGTATCCGGTAAGCGGCAGGGTCGGAACA
GGAGAGCGCACGAGGGAGCTTCCAGGGGGAAACGCCTGGTATCTTTATAGTCCTGTCGGGTTTCGCCACC
TCTGACTTGAGCGTCGATTTTTGTGATGCTCGTCAGGGGGGCGGAGCCTATGGAAAAACGCCAGCAACGC
GGCCTTTTTACGGTTCCTGGCCTTTTGCTGGCCTTTTGCTCACATGTTCTTTCCTGCGTTATCCCCTGAT
TCTGTGGATAACCGTATTACCGCCTTTGAGTGAGCTGATACCGCTCGCCGCAGCCGAACGACCGAGCGCA
GCGAGTCAGTGAGCGAGGAAGCGGAAGAGCGCCCAATACGCAAACCGCCTCTCCCCGCGCGTTGGCCGAT
TCATTAATGCAGCTGGCACGACAGGTTTCCCGACTGGAAAGCGGGCAGTGAGCGCAACGCAATTAATGTG
AGTTAGCTCACTCATTAGGCACCCCAGGCTTTACACTTTATGCTTCCGGCTCGTATGTTGTGTGGAATTG
TGAGCGGATAACAATTTCACACAGGAAACAGCTATGACCATGATTACGCCAAGCGCGCAATTAACCCTCA
CTAAAGGGAACAAAAGCTGGAGCTGCAAGCTTAATGTAGTCTTATGCAATACTCTTGTAGTCTTGCAACA
TGGTAACGATGAGTTAGCAACATGCCTTACAAGGAGAGAAAAAGCACCGTGCATGCCGATTGGTGGAAGT
AAGGTGGTACGATCGTGCCTTATTAGGAAGGCAACAGACGGGTCTGACATGGATTGGACGAACCACTGAA
TTGCCGCATTGCAGAGATATTGTATTTAAGTGCCTAGCTCGATACATAAACGGGTCTCTCTGGTTAGACC
AGATCTGAGCCTGGGAGCTCTCTGGCTAACTAGGGAACCCACTGCTTAAGCCTCAATAAAGCTTGCCTTG
AGTGCTTCAAGTAGTGTGTGCCCGTCTGTTGTGTGACTCTGGTAACTAGAGATCCCTCAGACCCTTTTAG
TCAGTGTGGAAAATCTCTAGCA
