[The description below was written by a language model from this plasmid's Addgene catalogue record.]
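Description:
pLKO.1-puro-shRFP is an shRNA expression plasmid built on the pLKO.1-puro backbone, which is widely known as a lentiviral transfer vector for RNA interference. The record lists the vector type as "CRISPR", but the stated purpose and insert describe a short-hairpin RNA construct rather than a guide RNA or nuclease vector, so that category label seems to be a cataloguing quirk. In bacteria the plasmid is maintained at high copy under ampicillin selection, and it is propagated in a recombination-reduced strain, as is common for vectors carrying repeated viral sequences. In mammalian cells, puromycin resistance allows selection of cells that carry the construct.

The payload is a short insert encoding a hairpin directed against red fluorescent protein (RFP), cloned between the AgeI and EcoRI sites of the backbone, both of which were destroyed during cloning. Expression of the hairpin is described as constitutive. No feature table is provided, so the record does not name the promoter driving the shRNA, the promoter for the puromycin marker, or the viral elements present. In the standard pLKO.1 design, a Pol III promoter drives the hairpin and the cassette sits between lentiviral long terminal repeats, but this cannot be confirmed from the fields given.

Because RFP is not an endogenous mammalian gene, a hairpin of this kind is typically used as a non-targeting negative control alongside gene-specific shRNAs in knockdown experiments, or to silence an RFP reporter. The plasmid was deposited in connection with a study of WRN helicase as a synthetic lethal target in microsatellite-unstable cancers, which fits a control role, although the record does not state this explicitly.
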