Addgene plasmid #125778: pLKO.1-puro-shRFP
Purpose: constitutive expression of a short-hairpin RNA targeting RFP
Depositing lab: Francisca Vazquez. Depositing organization: Broad Institute. Publication: WRN helicase is a synthetic lethal target in microsatellite unstable cancers. Chan EM, Shibue T, McFarland JM, Gaeta B, Ghandi M, Dumont N, Gonzalez A, McPartlan JS, Li T, Zhang Y, Bin Liu J, Lazaro JB, Gu P, Piett CG, Apffel A, Ali SO, Deasy R, Keskula P, Ng RWS, Roberts EA, Reznichenko E, Leung L, Alimova M, Schenone M, Islam M, Maruvka YE, Liu Y, Roper J, Raghavan S, Giannakis M, Tseng YY, Nagel ZD, D'Andrea A, Root DE, Boehm JS, Getz G, Chang S, Golub TR, Tsherniak A, Vazquez F, Bass AJ. Nature. 2019 Apr 10. pii: 10.1038/s41586-019-1102-x. doi: 10.1038/s41586-019-1102-x. PubMed 30971823.
Backbone
  Vector backbone: pLKO.1-puro
  Backbone size w/o insert (bp): 8901
  Vector type: CRISPR
  Selectable markers: Puromycin
Growth in bacteria
  Bacterial resistance: Ampicillin, 100 μg/mL
  Growth temperature: 30°C
  Growth strain: NEB Stable
  Copy number: High Copy
Gene/Insert
  Gene/Insert name: shRFP
  gRNA/shRNA sequence: CTCAGTTCCAGTACGGCTCCA
  Insert size (bp): 25
  Cloning method: Restriction Enzyme; 5′ cloning site AgeI (destroyed during cloning); 3′ cloning site EcoRI (destroyed during cloning)
Terms and licenses: Academic/Nonprofit Terms; Industry Terms: Not Available to Industry
Depositor comments: Please visit https://www.biorxiv.org/content/10.1101/502070v1 for BioRxiv preprint.
How to cite: pLKO.1-puro-shRFP was a gift from Francisca Vazquez (Addgene plasmid # 125778 ; http://n2t.net/addgene:125778 ; RRID:Addgene_125778)
